>Addgene plasmid #110195 | hCXCR4-mTFP1 | depositor partial sequence | sequence record 207399 | hCXCR4 in NheI/AgeI
ATGGAGGGGATCAGTATATACACTTCAGATAACTACACCGAGGAAATGGGCTCAGGGGACTATGACTCCA
TGAAGGAACCCTGTTTCCGTGAAGAAAATGCTAATTTCAATAAAATCTTCCTGCCCACCATCTACTCCAT
CATCTTCTTAACTGGCATTGTGGGCAATGGATTGGTCATCCTGGTCATGGGTTACCAGAAGAAACTGAGA
AGCATGACGGACAAGTACAGGCTGCACCTGTCAGTGGCCGACCTCCTCTTTGTCATCACGCTTCCCTTCT
GGGCAGTTGATGCCGTGGCAAACTGGTACTTTGGGAACTTCCTATGCAAGGCAGTCCATGTCATCTACAC
AGTCAACCTCTACAGCAGTGTCCTCATCCTGGCCTTCATCAGTCTGGACCGCTACCTGGCCATCGTCCAC
GCCACCAACAGTCAGAGGCCAAGGAAGCTGTTGGCTGAAAAGGTGGTCTATGTTGGCGTCTGGATCCCTG
CCCTCCTGCTGACTATTCCCGACTTCATCTTTGCCAACGTCAGTGAGGCAGATGACAGATATATCTGTGA
CCGCTTCTACCCCAATGACTTGTGGGTGGTTGTGTTCCAGTTTCAGCACATCATGGTTGGCCTTATCCTG
CCTGGTATTGTCATCCTGTCCTGCTATTGCATTATCATCTCCAAGCTGTCACACTCCAAGGGCCACCAGA
AGCGCAAGGCCCTCAAGACCACAGTCATCCTCATCCTGGCTTTCTTCGCCTGTTGGCTGCCTTACTACAT
TGGGATCAGCATCGACTCCTTCATCCTCCTGGAAATCATCAAGCAAGGGTGTGAGTTTGAGAACACTGTG
CACAAGTGGATTTCCATCACCGAGGCCCTAGCTTTCTTCCACTGTTGTCTGAACCCCATCCTCTATGCTT
TCCTTGGAGCCAAATTTAAAACCTCTGCCCAGCACGCACTCACCTCTGTGAGCAGAGGGTCCAGCCTCAA
GATCCTCTCCAAAGGAAAGCGAGGTGGACATTCATCTGTTTCCACCGAGTCTGAGTCTTCAAGTTTTCAC
TCCAGCGC
