>Addgene plasmid #110195 | hCXCR4-mTFP1 | depositor partial sequence | sequence record 207400 | mTFP1
ATGGTGAGCAAGGGCGAGGAGACCACAATGGGCGTAATCAAGCCCGACATGAAGATCAAGCTGAAGATGG
AGGGCAACGTGAATGGCCACGCCTTCGTGATCGAGGGCGAGGGCGAGGGCAAGCCCTACGACGGCACCAA
CACCATCAACCTGGAGGTGAAGGAGGGAGCCCCCCTGCCCTTCTCCTACGACATTCTGACCACCGCGTTC
GCCTACGGCAACAGGGCCTTCACCAAGTACCCCGACGACATCCCCAACTACTTCAAGCAGTCCTTCCCCG
AGGGCTACTCTTGGGAGCGCACCATGACCTTCGAGGACAAGGGCATCGTGAAGGTGAAGTCCGACATCTC
CATGGAGGAGGACTCCTTCATCTACGAGATACACCTCAAGGGCGAGAACTTCCCCCCCAACGGCCCCGTG
ATGCAGAAGAAGACCACCGGCTGGGACGCCTCCACCGAGAGGATGTACGTGCGCGACGGCGTGCTGAAGG
GCGACGTCAAGCACAAGCTGCTGCTGGAGGGCGGCGGCCACCACCGCGTTGACTTCAAGACCATCTACAG
GGCCAAGAAGGCGGTGAAGCTGCCCGACTATCACTTTGTGGACCACCGCATCGAGATCCTGAACCACGAC
AAGGACTACAACAAGGTGACCGTTTACGAGAGCGCCGTGGCCCGCAACTCCACCGACGGCATGGACGAGC
TGTACAAG
