[The description below was written by a language model from this plasmid's Addgene catalogue record.]
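Description:
hCXCR4-mTFP1 is a mammalian expression plasmid built on the mTFP1-N1 backbone, an "N1"-style fusion vector in which a gene of interest is placed upstream of, and in frame with, a fluorescent protein coding sequence. It is maintained in E. coli as a high-copy plasmid under kanamycin selection. The record does not include a feature table, so the origin of replication, polyadenylation signal and any mammalian selection marker are not documented here. The restriction sites used for cloning are also listed as unknown.

The payload is the human CXCR4 coding sequence, expressed from the CMV promoter, a strong constitutive promoter widely used for transient expression in mammalian cells. CXCR4 is a seven-transmembrane chemokine receptor that also serves as a co-receptor for HIV-1 entry. Here it carries mTFP1, a monomeric teal (cyan-green) fluorescent protein, fused to its C terminus. For a receptor of this class, that places the fluorophore on the cytoplasmic tail and leaves the extracellular surface unmodified.

The stated purpose is simply to encode fluorescently tagged human CXCR4. The associated publication concerns the stepwise mechanism of the HIV-1 pre-fusion reaction, which suggests the construct was used to visualise the co-receptor in live cells during interaction with the viral envelope. mTFP1 is often used as a donor in FRET or fluorescence lifetime measurements and in other quantitative imaging of protein distribution and stoichiometry at the membrane, although the record does not specify which assays were performed with this plasmid.
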