Addgene plasmid #110195: hCXCR4-mTFP1
Purpose: Encodes for human CXCR4 coding sequence tagged with the mTFP1 FP
Depositing lab: Sergi Padilla Parra. Depositing organization: University of Oxford. Publication: A dynamic three-step mechanism drives the HIV-1 pre-fusion reaction. Iliopoulou M, Nolan R, Alvarez L, Watanabe Y, Coomer CA, Jakobsdottir GM, Bowden TA, Padilla-Parra S. Nat Struct Mol Biol. 2018 Sep;25(9):814-822. doi: 10.1038/s41594-018-0113-x. Epub 2018 Aug 27. PubMed 30150645.
Backbone
  Vector backbone: mTFP1-N1
  Vector type: Mammalian Expression
Growth in bacteria
  Bacterial resistance: Kanamycin, 50 μg/mL
  Growth temperature: 37°C
  Growth strain: DH5alpha
  Copy number: High Copy
Gene/Insert
  Gene/Insert name: hCXCR4
  Species: H. sapiens (human)
  Entrez Gene: CXCR4 (a.k.a. CD184, D2S201E, FB22, HM89, HSY3RR, LAP-3, LAP3, LCR1, LESTR, NPY3R, NPYR, NPYRL, NPYY3R, WHIM, WHIMS, WHIMS1)
  Promoter: CMV
  Tag / fusion protein: mTFP1 (C terminal on insert)
  Cloning method: Restriction Enzyme; 5′ cloning site unknown (unknown if destroyed); 3′ cloning site unknown (unknown if destroyed)
Terms and licenses: Academic/Nonprofit Terms; Industry Terms: Not Available to Industry
How to cite: hCXCR4-mTFP1 was a gift from Sergi Padilla Parra (Addgene plasmid # 110195 ; http://n2t.net/addgene:110195 ; RRID:Addgene_110195)
