LOCUS       Exported 5808 bp ds-DNA circular SYN 12-MAY-2021
DEFINITION  Encodes for human CXCR4 coding sequence tagged with the mTFP1 FP.
ACCESSION   .
VERSION     .
KEYWORDS    hCXCR4-mTFP1
SOURCE      synthetic DNA construct
  ORGANISM  synthetic DNA construct
REFERENCE   1 (bases 1 to 5808)
  TITLE     Padilla Parra unpublished receptor-FP plasmids
REFERENCE   2 (bases 1 to 5808)
  AUTHORS   .
  TITLE     Direct Submission
  JOURNAL   Exported May 12, 2021 from SnapGene Server 1.1.58
            http://www.snapgene.com
FEATURES             Location/Qualifiers
     source          1..5808
                     /organism="synthetic DNA construct"
                     /mol_type="other DNA"
     enhancer        90..393
                     /label=CMV enhancer
                     /note="human cytomegalovirus immediate early enhancer"
     promoter        394..597
                     /label=CMV promoter
                     /note="human cytomegalovirus (CMV) immediate early
                     promoter"
     primer_bind     548..568
                     /label=CMV-F
                     /note="Human CMV immediate early promoter, forward primer"
     protein_bind    1380..1391
                     /label=ZF binding site
                     /bound_moiety="CCR5TC zinc-finger domain"
                     /note="target sequence for the CCR5TC zinc-finger domain
                     from the CCR5-224 (+) zinc-finger nuclease (Perez et al.,
                     2008; Gross et al., 2013)"
     regulatory      1722..1731
                     /regulatory_class="other"
                     /note="vertebrate consensus sequence for strong initiation
                     of translation (Kozak, 1987)"
     CDS             1728..2435
                     /codon_start=1
                     /product="monomeric teal (cyan) fluorescent protein (Ai et
                     al., 2006)"
                     /label=mTFP1
                     /note="mammalian codon-optimized"
                     /translation="MVSKGEETTMGVIKPDMKIKLKMEGNVNGHAFVIEGEGEGKPYDG
                     TNTINLEVKEGAPLPFSYDILTTAFAYGNRAFTKYPDDIPNYFKQSFPEGYSWERTMTF
                     EDKGIVKVKSDISMEEDSFIYEIHLKGENFPPNGPVMQKKTTGWDASTERMYVRDGVLK
                     GDVKHKLLLEGGGHHRVDFKTIYRAKKAVKLPDYHFVDHRIEILNHDKDYNKVTVYESA
                     VARNSTDGMDELYK"
     misc_feature    2436..2501
                     /label=MCS
                     /note="multiple cloning site"
     polyA_signal    2625..2746
                     /label=SV40 poly(A) signal
                     /note="SV40 polyadenylation signal"
     primer_bind     complement(2662..2681)
                     /label=SV40pA-R
                     /note="SV40 polyA, reverse primer"
     primer_bind     2716..2735
                     /label=EBV-rev
                     /note="SV40 polyA terminator, reverse primer"
     rep_origin      complement(2753..3208)
                     /direction=LEFT
                     /label=f1 ori
                     /note="f1 bacteriophage origin of replication; arrow
                     indicates direction of (+) strand synthesis"
     primer_bind     complement(2890..2911)
                     /label=F1ori-F
                     /note="F1 origin, forward primer"
     primer_bind     3102..3121
                     /label=F1ori-R
                     /note="F1 origin, reverse primer"
     promoter        3235..3339
                     /gene="bla"
                     /label=AmpR promoter
     promoter        3341..3698
                     /label=SV40 promoter
                     /note="SV40 enhancer and early promoter"
     primer_bind     complement(3364..3384)
                     /label=pBABE 3'
                     /note="SV40 enhancer, reverse primer for pBABE vectors"
     rep_origin      3549..3684
                     /label=SV40 ori
                     /note="SV40 origin of replication"
     primer_bind     3611..3630
                     /label=SV40pro-F
                     /note="SV40 promoter/origin, forward primer"
     CDS             3733..4527
                     /codon_start=1
                     /gene="aph(3')-II (or nptII)"
                     /product="aminoglycoside phosphotransferase from Tn5"
                     /label=NeoR/KanR
                     /note="confers resistance to neomycin, kanamycin, and G418
                     (Geneticin(R))"
                     /translation="MIEQDGLHAGSPAAWVERLFGYDWAQQTIGCSDAAVFRLSAQGRP
                     VLFVKTDLSGALNELQDEAARLSWLATTGVPCAAVLDVVTEAGRDWLLLGEVPGQDLLS
                     SHLAPAEKVSIMADAMRRLHTLDPATCPFDHQAKHRIERARTRMEAGLVDQDDLDEEHQ
                     GLAPAELFARLKASMPDGEDLVVTHGDACLPNIMVENGRFSGFIDCGRLGVADRYQDIA
                     LATRDIAEELGGEWADRFLVLYGIAAPDSQRIAFYRLLDEFF"
     primer_bind     complement(3787..3806)
                     /label=Neo-R
                     /note="Neomycin resistance gene, reverse primer"
     primer_bind     4397..4416
                     /label=Neo-F
                     /note="Neomycin resistance gene, forward primer"
     primer_bind     complement(4715..4734)
                     /label=TK-pA-R
                     /note="Thymidine kinase polyA, reverse primer"
     polyA_signal    4759..4806
                     /label=HSV TK poly(A) signal
                     /note="herpes simplex virus thymidine kinase
                     polyadenylation signal (Cole and Stacy, 1985)"
     rep_origin      5135..5723
                     /direction=RIGHT
                     /label=ori
                     /note="high-copy-number ColE1/pMB1/pBR322/pUC origin of
                     replication"
     primer_bind     5624..5643
                     /label=pBR322ori-F
                     /note="pBR322 origin, forward primer"
ORIGIN
        1 ctgtggataa ccgtattacc gccatgcatt agttattaat agtaatcaat tacggggtca
       61 ttagttcata gcccatatat ggagttccgc gttacataac ttacggtaaa tggcccgcct
      121 ggctgaccgc ccaacgaccc ccgcccattg acgtcaataa tgacgtatgt tcccatagta
      181 acgccaatag ggactttcca ttgacgtcaa tgggtggagt atttacggta aactgcccac
      241 ttggcagtac atcaagtgta tcatatgcca agtacgcccc ctattgacgt caatgacggt
      301 aaatggcccg cctggcatta tgcccagtac atgaccttat gggactttcc tacttggcag
      361 tacatctacg tattagtcat cgctattacc atggtgatgc ggttttggca gtacatcaat
      421 gggcgtggat agcggtttga ctcacgggga tttccaagtc tccaccccat tgacgtcaat
      481 gggagtttgt tttggcacca aaatcaacgg gactttccaa aatgtcgtaa caactccgcc
      541 ccattgacgc aaatgggcgg taggcgtgta cggtgggagg tctatataag cagagctggt
      601 ttagtgaacc gtcagatccg ctagcgctac cggactcaga tctcgagctc aagcttatgg
      661 aggggatcag tatatacact tcagataact acaccgagga aatgggctca ggggactatg
      721 actccatgaa ggaaccctgt ttccgtgaag aaaatgctaa tttcaataaa atcttcctgc
      781 ccaccatcta ctccatcatc ttcttaactg gcattgtggg caatggattg gtcatcctgg
      841 tcatgggtta ccagaagaaa ctgagaagca tgacggacaa gtacaggctg cacctgtcag
      901 tggccgacct cctctttgtc atcacgcttc ccttctgggc agttgatgcc gtggcaaact
      961 ggtactttgg gaacttccta tgcaaggcag tccatgtcat ctacacagtc aacctctaca
     1021 gcagtgtcct catcctggcc ttcatcagtc tggaccgcta cctggccatc gtccacgcca
     1081 ccaacagtca gaggccaagg aagctgttgg ctgaaaaggt ggtctatgtt ggcgtctgga
     1141 tccctgccct cctgctgact attcccgact tcatctttgc caacgtcagt gaggcagatg
     1201 acagatatat ctgtgaccgc ttctacccca atgacttgtg ggtggttgtg ttccagtttc
     1261 agcacatcat ggttggcctt atcctgcctg gtattgtcat cctgtcctgc tattgcatta
     1321 tcatctccaa gctgtcacac tccaagggcc accagaagcg caaggccctc aagaccacag
     1381 tcatcctcat cctggctttc ttcgcctgtt ggctgcctta ctacattggg atcagcatcg
     1441 actccttcat cctcctggaa atcatcaagc aagggtgtga gtttgagaac actgtgcaca
     1501 agtggatttc catcaccgag gccctagctt tcttccactg ttgtctgaac cccatcctct
     1561 atgctttcct tggagccaaa tttaaaacct ctgcccagca cgcactcacc tctgtgagca
     1621 gagggtccag cctcaagatc ctctccaaag gaaagcgagg tggacattca tctgtttcca
     1681 ccgagtctga gtcttcaagt tttcactcca gcgcaccggt cgccaccatg gtgagcaagg
     1741 gcgaggagac cacaatgggc gtaatcaagc ccgacatgaa gatcaagctg aagatggagg
     1801 gcaacgtgaa tggccacgcc ttcgtgatcg agggcgaggg cgagggcaag ccctacgacg
     1861 gcaccaacac catcaacctg gaggtgaagg agggagcccc cctgcccttc tcctacgaca
     1921 ttctgaccac cgcgttcgcc tacggcaaca gggccttcac caagtacccc gacgacatcc
     1981 ccaactactt caagcagtcc ttccccgagg gctactcttg ggagcgcacc atgaccttcg
     2041 aggacaaggg catcgtgaag gtgaagtccg acatctccat ggaggaggac tccttcatct
     2101 acgagataca cctcaagggc gagaacttcc cccccaacgg ccccgtgatg cagaagaaga
     2161 ccaccggctg ggacgcctcc accgagagga tgtacgtgcg cgacggcgtg ctgaagggcg
     2221 acgtcaagca caagctgctg ctggagggcg gcggccacca ccgcgttgac ttcaagacca
     2281 tctacagggc caagaaggcg gtgaagctgc ccgactatca ctttgtggac caccgcatcg
     2341 agatcctgaa ccacgacaag gactacaaca aggtgaccgt ttacgagagc gccgtggccc
     2401 gcaattccac cgacggcatg gacgagctgt acaagtccgg actcagatct cgagctcaag
     2461 cttcgaattc tgcagtcgac ggtaccgcgg gcccgggatc caccggatct agataactga
     2521 tcataatcag ccataccaca tttgtagagg ttttacttgc tttaaaaaac ctcccacacc
     2581 tccccctgaa cctgaaacat aaaatgaatg caattgttgt tgttaacttg tttattgcag
     2641 cttataatgg ttacaaataa agcaatagca tcacaaattt cacaaataaa gcattttttt
     2701 cactgcattc tagttgtggt ttgtccaaac tcatcaatgt atcttaaggc gtaaattgta
     2761 agcgttaata ttttgttaaa attcgcgtta aatttttgtt aaatcagctc attttttaac
     2821 caataggccg aaatcggcaa aatcccttat aaatcaaaag aatagaccga gatagggttg
     2881 agtgttgttc cagtttggaa caagagtcca ctattaaaga acgtggactc caacgtcaaa
     2941 ggnnnnnnnn nnnnnnnnnn nnnnnnnnnn nnnnnnnnnn nnnnnnnnnn ntnnnnnnnn
     3001 nnnnnnnnnn nnnnnnnnnn nnnnnnnnnn nnnnnnnnnn nnnnnnnnnn nnnnnnnnnn
     3061 nnnnnnnnnn nnnnnnnnnn nnngnnnnnn nnnnnnnnnn nnnnnnnnnn nnnnnnnnnn
     3121 nnnnnnnnnn nnnnnnnnnn nnnnnnnnnn nnnnnnnnnn nnnnnnnnnn nnnnnnnnnn
     3181 nnnnnnnnnn nnnnnnnnnn nnnnnnnnca ggtggcactt ttcggggaaa tgtgcgcgga
     3241 acccctattt gtttattttt ctaaatacat tcaaatatgt atccgctcat gagacaataa
     3301 ccctgataaa tgcttcaata atattgaaaa aggaagagtc ctgaggcgga aagaaccagc
     3361 tgtggaatgt gtgtcagtta gggtgtggaa agtccccagg ctccccagca ggcagaagta
     3421 tgcaaagcat gcatctcaat tagtcagcaa ccaggtgtgg aaagtcccca ggctccccag
     3481 caggcagaag tatgcaaagc atgcatctca attagtcagc aaccatagtc ccgcccctaa
     3541 ctccgcccat cccgccccta actccgccca gttccgccca ttctccgccc catggctgac
     3601 taattttttt tatttatgca gaggccgagg ccgcctcggc ctctgagcta ttccagaagt
     3661 agtgaggagg cttttttgga ggcctaggct tttgcaaaga tcgatcaaga gacaggatga
     3721 ggatcgtttc gcatgattga acaagatgga ttgcacgcag gttctccggc cgcttgggtg
     3781 gagaggctat tcggctatga ctgggcacaa cagacaatcg gctgctctga tgccgccgtg
     3841 ttccggctgt cagcgcaggg gcgcccggtt ctttttgtca agaccgacct gtccggtgcc
     3901 ctgaatgaac tgcaagacga ggcagcgcgg ctatcgtggc tggccacgac gggcgttcct
     3961 tgcgcagctg tgctcgacgt tgtcactgaa gcgggaaggg actggctgct attgggcgaa
     4021 gtgccggggc aggatctcct gtcatctcac cttgctcctg ccgagaaagt atccatcatg
     4081 gctgatgcaa tgcggcggct gcatacgctt gatccggcta cctgcccatt cgaccaccaa
     4141 gcgaaacatc gcatcgagcg agcacgtact cggatggaag ccggtcttgt cgatcaggat
     4201 gatctggacg aagagcatca ggggctcgcg ccagccgaac tgttcgccag gctcaaggcg
     4261 agcatgcccg acggcgagga tctcgtcgtg acccatggcg atgcctgctt gccgaatatc
     4321 atggtggaaa atggccgctt ttctggattc atcgactgtg gccggctggg tgtggcggac
     4381 cgctatcagg acatagcgtt ggctacccgt gatattgctg aagagcttgg cggcgaatgg
     4441 gctgaccgct tcctcgtgct ttacggtatc gccgctcccg attcgcagcg catcgccttc
     4501 tatcgccttc ttgacgagtt cttctgagcg ggactctggg gttcgaaatg accgaccaag
     4561 cgacgcccaa cctgccatca cgagatttcg attccaccgc cgccttctat gaaaggttgg
     4621 gcttcggaat cgttttccgg gacgccggct ggatgatcct ccagcgcggg gatctcatgc
     4681 tggagttctt cgcccaccct agggggaggc taactgaaac acggaaggag acaataccgg
     4741 aaggaacccg cgctatgacg gcaataaaaa gacagaataa aacgcacggt gttgggtcgt
     4801 ttgttcataa acgcggggtt cggtcccagg gctggcactc tgtcgatacc ccaccgagac
     4861 cccattgggg ccaatacgcc cgcgtttctt ccttttcccc accccacccc ccaagttcgg
     4921 gtgaaggccc agggctcgca gccaacgtcg gggcggcagg ccctgccata gcctcaggtt
     4981 actcatatat actttagatt gatttaaaac ttcattttta atttaaaagg atctaggtga
     5041 agatcctttt tgataatctc atgaccaaaa tcccttaacg tgagttttcg ttccactgag
     5101 cgtcagaccc cgtagaaaag atcaaaggat cttcttgaga tccttttttt ctgcgcgtaa
     5161 tctgctgctt gcaaacaaaa aaaccaccgc taccagcggt ggtttgtttg ccggatcaag
     5221 agctaccaac tctttttccg aaggtaactg gcttcagcag agcgcagata ccaaatactg
     5281 ttcttctagt gtagccgtag ttaggccacc acttcaagaa ctctgtatca ccgcctacat
     5341 acctcgctct gctaatcctg ttaccagtgg ctgctgccag tggcgataag tcgtgtctta
     5401 ccgggttgga ctcaagacga tagttaccgg ataaggcgca gcggtcgggc tgaacggggg
     5461 gttcgtgcac acagcccagc ttggagcgaa cgacctacac cgaactgaga tacctacagc
     5521 gtgagctatg agaaagcgcc acgcttcccg aagggagaaa ggcggacagg tatccggtaa
     5581 gcggcagggt cggaacagga gagcgcacga gggagcttcc agggggaaac gcctggtatc
     5641 tttatagtcc tgtcgggttt cgccacctct gacttgagcg tcgatttttg tgatgctcgt
     5701 caggggggcg gagcctatgg aaaaacgcca gcaacgcggc ctttttacgg ttcctggcct
     5761 tttgctggcc ttttgctcac atgttctttc ctgcgttatc ccctgatt
//
